>Addgene plasmid #147976 | pAc5.1B-EGFP-DmCaf40-N63AF65AC69YV76Y_X | depositor full sequence | sequence record 290423 | Full Sequence
CTTCAAGGAATTAATTCTATATTCTAAAAACACAAATGATACTTCTAAAAAAAATCATGAATGGCATCAA
CTCTGAATCAAATCTTTGCAGATGCACCTACTTCTCATTTCCACTGTCACATCATTTTTCCAGATCTCGC
TGCCTGTTATGTGGCCCACAAACCAAGACACGTTTTATGGCCATTAAAGCTGGCTGATCGTCGCCAAACA
CCAAATACATATCAATATGTACATTCGAGAAAGAAGCGATCAAAGAAGCGTCTTCGGGCGAGTAGGAGAA
TGCGGAGGAGAAGGAGAACGAGCTGATCTAGTATCTCTCCACAATCCAATGCCAACTGACCAACTGGCCA
TATTCGGAGCAATTTGAAGCCAATTTCCATCGCCTGGCGATCGCTCCATTCTTGGCTATATGTTTTTCAC
CGTTCCCGGGGCCATTTTCAAAGACTCGTCGGTAAGATAAGATTGTGTCACTCGCTGTCTCTCTTCATTT
GTCGAAGAATGCTGAGGAATTTCGCGATGACGTCGGCGAGTATTTTGAAGAATGAGAATAATTTGTATTT
ATACGAAAATCAGTTAGTGGAATTTTCTACAAAAACATGTTATCTATAGATAATTTTGTTGCAAAATATG
TTGACTATGACAAAGATTGTATGTATATACCTTTAATGTATTCTCATTTTCTTATGTATTTATAATGGCA
ATGATGATACTGATGATATTTTAAGATGATGCCAGACCACAGGCTGATTTCTGCGTCTTTTGCCGAACGC
AGTGCATGTGCGGTTGTTGTTTTTTGGAATAGTTTCAATTTTCGGACTGTCCGCTTTGATTTCAGTTTCT
TGGCTTATTCAAAAAGCAAAGTAAAGCCAAAAAAGCGAGATGGCAATACCAAATGCGGCAAAACGGTAGT
GGAAGGAAAGGGGTGCGGGGCAGCGGAAGGAAGGGTGGGGCGGGGCGTGGCGGGGTCTGTGGCTGGGCGC
GACGTCACCGACGTTGGAGCCACTCCTTTGACCATGTGTGCGTGTGTGTATTATTCGTGTCTCGCCACTC
GCCGGTTGTTTTTTTCTTTTTATCTCGCTCTCTCTAGCGCCATCTCGTACGCATGCTCAACGCACCGCAT
GTTGCCGTGTCCTTTATGCGTCATTTTGGCTCGAAATAGGCAATTATTTAAACAAAGATTAGTCAACGAA
AACGCTAAAATAAATAAGTCTACAATATGGTTACTTATTGCCATGTGTGTGCAGCCAACGATAGCAACAA
AAGCAACAACACAGTGGCTTTCCCTCTTTCACTTTTTGTTTGCAAGCGCGTGCGAGCAAGACGGCACGAC
CGGCAAACGCAATTACGCTGACAAAGAGCAGACGAAGTTTTGGCCGAAAAACATCAAGGCGCCTGATACG
AATGCATTTGCAATAACAATTGCGATATTTAATATTGTTTATGAAGCTGTTTGACTTCAAAACACACAAA
AAAAAAAATAAAACAAATTATTTGAAAGAGAATTAGGAATCGGACAGCTTATCGTTACGGGCTAACAGCA
CACCGAGACGAAATAGCTTACCTGACGTCACAGCCTCTGGAAGAACTGCCGCCAAGCAGAGAGAGAGAGA
AAAAGAGGGAGAGCAGCTTAGACCGCATGTGCTTGTGTGTGAGGCGTCTCTCTCTTCGTCTCCTGTTTGC
GCAAACGCATAGACTGCACTGAGAAAATCGATTACCTATTTTTTATGAATGAATATTTGCACTATTACTA
TTCAAAACTATTAAGATAGCAATCACATTCAATAGCCAAATACTATACCACCTGAGCGATGCAACGAAAT
GATCAATTTGAGCAAAAATGCTGCATATTTAGGACGGCATCATTATAGAAATGCTTCTTGCTGTGTACTT
TTCTCTCGTCTGGCAGCTGTTTCGCCGTTATTGTTAAAACCGGCTTAAGTTAGGTGTGTTTTCTACGACT
AGTGATGCCCCTACTAGAAGATGTGTGTTGCACAAATGTCCCTGAATAACCAATTTGAAGTGCAGATAGC
AGTAAACGTAAGCTAATATGAATATTATTTAACTGTAATGTTTTAATATCGCTGGACATTACTAATAAAC
CCACTATAAACACATGTACATATGTATGTTTTGGCATACAATGAGTAGTTGGGGAAAAAATGTGTAAAAG
CACCGTGACCATCACAGCATAAAGATAACCAGCTGAAGTATCGAATATGAGTAACCCCCAAATTGAATCA
CATGCCGCAACTGATAGGACCCATGGAAGTACACTCTTCATGGCGATATACAAGACACACACAAGCACGA
ACACCCAGTTGCGGAGGAAATTCTCCGTAAATGAAAACCCAATCGGCGAACAATTCATACCCATATATGG
TAAAAGTTTTGAACGCGACTTGAGAGCGGAGAGCATTGCGGCTGATAAGGTTTTAGCGCTAAGCGGGCTT
TATAAAACGGGCTGCGGGACCAGTTTTCATATCACTACCGTTTGAGTTCTTGTGCTGTGTGGATACTCCT
CCCGACACAAAGCCGCTCCATCAGCCAGCAGTCGTCTAATCCAGAGACCCCGGATCGGGGTACCAACATG
GTGAGCAAGGGCGAGGAGCTGTTCACCGGGGTGGTGCCCATCCTGGTCGAGCTGGACGGCGACGTAAACG
GCCACAAGTTCAGCGTGTCCGGCGAGGGCGAGGGCGATGCCACCTACGGCAAGCTGACCCTGAAGTTCAT
CTGCACCACCGGCAAGCTGCCCGTGCCCTGGCCCACCCTCGTGACCACCCTGACCTACGGCGTGCAGTGC
TTCAGCCGCTACCCCGACCACATGAAGCAGCACGACTTCTTCAAGTCCGCCATGCCCGAAGGCTACGTCC
AGGAGCGCACCATCTTCTTCAAGGACGACGGCAACTACAAGACCCGCGCCGAGGTGAAGTTCGAGGGCGA
CACCCTGGTGAACCGCATCGAGCTGAAGGGCATCGACTTCAAGGAGGACGGCAACATCCTGGGGCACAAG
CTGGAGTACAACTACAACAGCCACAACGTCTATATCATGGCCGACAAGCAGAAGAACGGCATCAAGGTGA
ACTTCAAGATCCGCCACAACATCGAGGACGGCAGCGTGCAGCTCGCCGACCACTACCAGCAGAACACCCC
CATCGGCGACGGCCCCGTGCTGCTGCCCGACAACCACTACCTGAGCACCCAGTCCGCCCTGAGCAAAGAC
CCCAACGAGAAGCGCGATCACATGGTCCTGCTGGAGTTCGTGACCGCCGCCGGGATCACTCTCGGCATGG
ACGAGCTGTACAAGCCAAGCTTAATTAAGATGAGTGCTCAACCGAGTCCGCATATGAATCCTCAGCAGCA
GCAGCAGCAGCAACAGCAGCAGCAGCAGACCGAGCAGGAGAAGGTGTACCAGTGGATCAATGAGCTGGCC
CATCCGGACACGCGTGAAACCGCTCTGCTCGAGCTAAGCAAGAAGCGTGAGACGGACCTGGCCCCCATGC
TGTGGGCCAGCGCCGGGACCGCCTACGCCCTGTTGCAGGAGATTTATAACATCTACCCATCGATAACGCC
GCCCACTTTGACGGCCCACCAGTCGAACCGCGTGTGCAACGCCCTGGCGCTGCTGCAGTGCGTCGCCTCG
CACCCGGAGACTCGCACGGCCTTCCTGCAGGCCCAGATACCGCTGTACTTGTACCCTTTCTTGTCGACCA
CGTCCAAGACCAGGCCCTTCGAGTACTTGCGCCTGACCAGTTTGGGCGTGATTGGTGCTCTGGTCAAGAC
CGACGAACAGGAGGTGATCACCTTTCTGCTGACCACCGAGATCGTGCCCCTTTGTCTGAGCATCATGGAC
AGCGGATCGGAGCTGAGCAAGACTGTGGCCACTTTCATCATCCAGAAGATCCTGCTCGATGAGTCGGGTC
TGTCGTACATCTGCCAGACCTACGAACGCTTTTCGCACGTGGCCATCACCCTGGGCAAAATGGTCATCCA
GCTGGCGAAGGATCCATGCGCCCGGCTGTTGAAGCATGTGGTGCGCTGCTATCTGCGTCTTTCGGACAAT
ACACGCGCTCGCAAGGCCCTGGGACAGTGTCTGCCCGATCAGCTGCGTGACGGCACCTTTGCGCTGTGCC
TGCAAGAGGACAAGTCGACCAAGCAGTGGCTGCAGATGCTGCTCAAGAACCTGGAACTCGGCGCCACTCC
GCAGCAGATCGGCATGTCGCCACTGGGCTCCTAGTCTAGAGGGCCCGCGGTTCGAAGGTAAGCCTATCCC
TAACCCTCTCCTCGGTCTCGATTCTACGCGTACCGGTCATCATCACCATCACCATTGAGTTTAAACCCGC
TGATCAGCCTCGACTGTGCCTTCTAAGGCCTGAGCTCGCTGATCAGCCTCGATCGAGGATCCAGACATGA
TAAGATACATTGATGAGTTTGGACAAACCACAACTAGAATGCAGTGAAAAAAATGCTTTATTTGTGAAAT
TTGTGATGCTATTGCTTTATTTGTAACCATTATAAGCTGCAATAAACAAGTTAACAACAACAATTGCATT
CATTTTATGTTTCAGGTTCAGGGGGAGGTGTGGGAGGTTTTTTAAAGCAAGTAAAACCTCTACAAATGTG
GTATGGCTGATTATGATCAGTCGACCGATGCCCTTGAGAGCCTTCAACCCAGTCAGCTCCTTCCGGTGGG
CGCGGGGCATGACTATCGTCGCCGCACTTATGACTGTCTTCTTTATCATGCAACTCGTAGGACAGGTGCC
GGCAGCGCTCTGGGTCATTTTCGGCGAGGACCGCTTTCGCTGGAGCGCGACGATGATCGGCCTGTCGCTT
GCGGTATTCGGAATCTTGCACGCCCTCGCTCAAGCCTTCGTCACTGGTCCCGCCACCAAACGTTTCGGCG
AGAAGCAGGCCATTATCGCCGGCATGGCGGCCGACGCGCTGGGCTACGTCTTGCTGGCGTTCGCGACGCG
AGGCTGGATGGCCTTCCCCATTATGATTCTTCTCGCTTCCGGCGGCATCGGGATGCCCGCGTTGCAGGCC
ATGCTGTCCAGGCAGGTAGATGACGACCATCAGGGACAGCTTCAAGGATCGCTCGCGGCTCTTACCAGCC
AGCAAAAGGCCAGGAACCGTAAAAAGGCCGCGTTGCTGGCGTTTTTCCATAGGCTCCGCCCCCCTGACGA
GCATCACAAAAATCGACGCTCAAGTCAGAGGTGGCGAAACCCGACAGGACTATAAAGATACCAGGCGTTT
CCCCCTGGAAGCTCCCTCGTGCGCTCTCCTGTTCCGACCCTGCCGCTTACCGGATACCTGTCCGCCTTTC
TCCCTTCGGGAAGCGTGGCGCTTTCTCAATGCTCACGCTGTAGGTATCTCAGTTCGGTGTAGGTCGTTCG
CTCCAAGCTGGGCTGTGTGCACGAACCCCCCGTTCAGCCCGACCGCTGCGCCTTATCCGGTAACTATCGT
CTTGAGTCCAACCCGGTAAGACACGACTTATCGCCACTGGCAGCAGCCACTGGTAACAGGATTAGCAGAG
CGAGGTATGTAGGCGGTGCTACAGAGTTCTTGAAGTGGTGGCCTAACTACGGCTACACTAGAAGGACAGT
ATTTGGTATCTGCGCTCTGCTGAAGCCAGTTACCTTCGGAAAAAGAGTTGGTAGCTCTTGATCCGGCAAA
CAAACCACCGCTGGTAGCGGTGGTTTTTTTGTTTGCAAGCAGCAGATTACGCGCAGAAAAAAAGGATCTC
AAGAAGATCCTTTGATCTTTTCTACGGGGTCTGACGCTCAGTGGAACGAAAACTCACGTTAAGGGATTTT
GGTCATGAGATTATCAAAAAGGATCTTCACCTAGATCCTTTTAAATTAAAAATGAAGTTTTAAATCAATC
TAAAGTATATATGAGTAAACTTGGTCTGACAGTTACCAATGCTTAATCAGTGAGGCACCTATCTCAGCGA
TCTGTCTATTTCGTTCATCCATAGTTGCCTGACTCCCCGTCGTGTAGATAACTACGATACGGGAGGGCTT
ACCATCTGGCCCCAGTGCTGCAATGATACCGCGAGACCCACGCTCACCGGCTCCAGATTTATCAGCAATA
AACCAGCCAGCCGGAAGGGCCGAGCGCAGAAGTGGTCCTGCAACTTTATCCGCCTCCATCCAGTCTATTA
ATTGTTGCCGGGAAGCTAGAGTAAGTAGTTCGCCAGTTAATAGTTTGCGCAACGTTGTTGCCATTGCTGC
AGGCATCGTGGTGTCACGCTCGTCGTTTGGTATGGCTTCATTCAGCTCCGGTTCCCAACGATCAAGGCGA
GTTACATGATCCCCCATGTTGTGCAAAAAAGCGGTTAGCTCCTTCGGTCCTCCGATCGTTGTCAGAAGTA
AGTTGGCCGCAGTGTTATCACTCATGGTTATGGCAGCACTGCATAATTCTCTTACTGTCATGCCATCCGT
AAGATGCTTTTCTGTGACTGGTGAGTACTCAACCAAGTCATTCTGAGAATAGTGTATGCGGCGACCGAGT
TGCTCTTGCCCGGCGTCAACACGGGATAATACCGCGCCACATAGCAGAACTTTAAAAGTGCTCATCATTG
GAAAACGTTCTTCGGGGCGAAAACTCTCAAGGATCTTACCGCTGTTGAGATCCAGTTCGATGTAACCCAC
TCGTGCACCCAACTGATCTTCAGCATCTTTTACTTTCACCAGCGTTTCTGGGTGAGCAAAAACAGGAAGG
CAAAATGCCGCAAAAAAGGGAATAAGGGCGACACGGAAATGTTGAATACTCATACTCTTCCTTTTTCAAT
ATTATTGAAGCATTTATCAGGGTTATTGTCTCATGAGCGGATACATATTTGAATGTATTTAGAAAAATAA
ACAAATAGGGGTTCCGCGCACATTTCCCCGAAAAGTGCCACCTGACGTCTAAGAAACCATTATTATCATG
ACATTAACCTATAAAAATAGGCGTATCACGAGGCCCTTTCGT
Features (pLannotate 1.2.2; 10 found; start..end, strand, type, name):
     56..2568    +  promoter       Ac5 promoter: Drosophila melanogaster actin 5C promoter
   2588..3304    +  CDS            EGFP: EGFP is a basic (constitutively fluorescent) green fluorescent protein published in 1996, derived from Aequorea victoria. It is reported to be a rapidly-maturing weak dimer with moderate acid sensitivity.
   3392..4222    +  CDS            CNOT9 (fragment): CNOT9_HUMAN - Also known as RCD1, RQCD1. Experimental evidence at protein level: Swiss-Prot protein existence level 1. Component of the CCR4-NOT complex which is one of the major cellular mRNA deadenylases and is linked to various cellular processes including bulk mRNA degradation, miRNA-mediated repression, translational repression during translational initiation and general transcription regulation. Additional complex functions may be a consequence of its influence on mRNA expression. Involved in down- regulation of MYB- and JUN-dependent transcription. May play a role in cell differentiatio
   4257..4298    +  CDS            V5 tag: epitope tag from simian virus 5
   4398..4532    -  polyA_signal   SV40 poly(A) signal: SV40 polyadenylation signal
   4555..4639    -  CDS            large T antigen (fragment): large T antigen from SV40 (simian virus 40)
   4640..5110    +  CDS            TcR (fragment): tetracycline efflux protein; tet; confers resistance to tetracycline
   5154..5742    -  rep_origin     ori: high-copy-number ColE1/pMB1/pBR322/pUC origin of replication
   5913..6773    -  CDS            AmpR: β-lactamase; bla; confers resistance to ampicillin, carbenicillin, and related antibiotics
   6774..6878    -  promoter       AmpR promoter: bla
