[The description below was written by a language model from this plasmid's Addgene catalogue record and pLannotate feature annotations shown in this document.]
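Description:
pAc5.1B-EGFP-DmCaf40-N63AF65AC69YV76Y_X is an insect-cell expression plasmid of about 7 kb that produces an EGFP-tagged mutant form of Drosophila melanogaster Caf40 (Rcd-1/CG14213), the fly orthologue of human CNOT9 and a component of the CCR4-NOT deadenylase complex. The catalogue lists the backbone as unknown, but the name and annotated features are consistent with a pAc5.1-type vector. The Drosophila actin 5C (Ac5) promoter provides strong constitutive transcription in fly cells, and an SV40 polyadenylation signal lies downstream of the expression cassette. In bacteria the plasmid is maintained through a ColE1/pUC-type origin and selected with ampicillin via the β-lactamase gene and its own promoter. The record describes it as low copy, although the annotated origin is of the high-copy class. Short fragments annotated as tetracycline-resistance and SV40 large T antigen sequences appear to be non-functional backbone remnants.

The payload is an N-terminal EGFP coding sequence followed by the Caf40 open reading frame, which the annotation tool matched to human CNOT9 by homology; the record states that the ORF derives from a fly mRNA reference. The insert carries four substitutions: N63A, F65A, C69Y and V76Y. A vector-encoded V5 epitope is annotated downstream of the insert, but the record does not say whether it is read in frame or preceded by a stop codon. The record does not state the effect of the mutations. The associated publication concerns tryptophan-binding pockets in CNOT9 that link miRNA target recognition to silencing, which suggests a mutant designed to test such interactions in transfected Drosophila cells, with EGFP available for detection or pulldown.
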