Addgene plasmid #147976: pAc5.1B-EGFP-DmCaf40-N63AF65AC69YV76Y_X
Purpose: Insect Expression of DmCaf40-N63AF65AC69YV76Y
Depositing lab: Elisa Izaurralde. Depositing organization: Max Planck Institute for Developmental Biology. Publication: A DDX6-CNOT1 complex and W-binding pockets in CNOT9 reveal direct links between miRNA target recognition and silencing. Chen Y, Boland A, Kuzuoglu-Ozturk D, Bawankar P, Loh B, Chang CT, Weichenrieder O, Izaurralde E. Mol Cell. 2014 Jun 5;54(5):737-50. doi: 10.1016/j.molcel.2014.03.034. Epub 2014 Apr 24. PubMed 24768540.
Backbone
  Vector backbone: Unknown
  Vector type: Insect Expression
Growth in bacteria
  Bacterial resistance: Ampicillin, 100 μg/mL
  Growth temperature: 37°C
  Growth strain: DH5alpha
  Copy number: Low Copy
Gene/Insert
  Gene/Insert name: DmCaf40-N63AF65AC69YV76Y
  Species: D. melanogaster (fly)
  Entrez Gene: Rcd-1 (a.k.a. Dmel_CG14213, CAF40, CG14213, Caf40, Dmel\CG14213, Drcd-1)
  Cloning method: Unknown
Terms and licenses: Academic/Nonprofit Terms; Industry Terms: Not Available to Industry
Depositor comments: ORF extracted from NCBI:NM_167675.1 Plasmids from this collection were made available to the research community and donated after the lab closed. Please note that the sequence provided by the depositing laboratory may be theoretical/predicted or based on Sanger sequencing results. There may be discrepancies between sequencing results obtained by Addgene and the depositor sequence. If an Addgene verified sequence is not available, please contact before placing your order to request that our lab fully sequence the plasmid.
How to cite: pAc5.1B-EGFP-DmCaf40-N63AF65AC69YV76Y_X was a gift from Elisa Izaurralde (Addgene plasmid # 147976 ; http://n2t.net/addgene:147976 ; RRID:Addgene_147976)
